Addgene plasmid #8775: 3441 pcDNA3 Bid G60A
Depositing lab: Stanley Korsmeyer. Depositing organization: Dana-Farber Cancer Institute. Publication: Posttranslational N-myristoylation of BID as a molecular switch for targeting mitochondria and apoptosis. Zha J, Weiler S, Oh KJ, Wei MC, Korsmeyer SJ. Science 2000 Dec 1;290(5497):1761-5. 10.1126/science.290.5497.1761 PubMed 11099414.
Backbone
  Vector backbone: pcDNA3
  Backbone manufacturer: Invitrogen
  Backbone size w/o insert (bp): 5400
  Vector type: Mammalian Expression
  Selectable markers: Neomycin (select with G418)
Growth in bacteria
  Bacterial resistance: Ampicillin, 100 μg/mL
  Growth temperature: 37°C
  Growth strain: XL1 Blue
  Copy number: High Copy
Gene/Insert
  Gene/Insert name: Bid p22 G60A (alt name: Bid)
  Species: M. musculus (mouse)
  Insert size (bp): 1200
  Mutation: G60A
  GenBank ID: NM_007544
  Entrez Gene: Bid (a.k.a. 2700049M22Rik)
  Cloning method: Restriction Enzyme; 5′ cloning site EcoRI (not destroyed); 3′ cloning site XhoI (not destroyed)
  Sequencing primers: 5′ T7
Terms and licenses: Academic/Nonprofit Terms; Industry Terms: Not Available to Industry
How to cite: 3441 pcDNA3 Bid G60A was a gift from Stanley Korsmeyer (Addgene plasmid # 8775 ; http://n2t.net/addgene:8775 ; RRID:Addgene_8775)
