[The description below was written by a language model from this plasmid's Addgene catalogue record.]
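Description:
3441 pcDNA3 Bid G60A is a mammalian expression plasmid built on the Invitrogen pcDNA3 backbone (about 5.4 kb without insert). It is maintained in E. coli as a high-copy plasmid under ampicillin selection, and it carries a neomycin resistance marker so that transfected mammalian cells can be selected with G418. No feature table accompanies the record, so individual elements are not itemised. pcDNA3 is a standard vector in which the insert is generally driven by the CMV immediate-early promoter, with a T7 promoter upstream of the cloning site. This fits the T7 primer listed for 5′ sequencing.

The insert is an approximately 1.2 kb mouse Bid cDNA encoding full-length p22 Bid, cloned between EcoRI (5′) and XhoI (3′) sites, both of which are retained. It carries a G60A point mutation. No epitope tag or fusion partner is recorded. Bid is a pro-apoptotic BH3-only member of the Bcl-2 family. The associated publication concerns posttranslational N-myristoylation of Bid as a switch for targeting it to mitochondria and triggering apoptosis. From general knowledge of that work, caspase-8 cleavage of p22 Bid exposes glycine 60 as a new N-terminal residue that becomes myristoylated, so replacing it with alanine would be expected to block this modification. The record itself lists only the mutation and does not state its functional effect. The construct is therefore most plausibly used as a myristoylation-deficient comparator to wild-type Bid in transfection studies of mitochondrial targeting and cell death.
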