>Addgene plasmid #8775 | 3441 pcDNA3 Bid G60A | addgene partial sequence | sequence record 17258 | T7 5'-TAATACGACTCACTATAGGG-3'
CTGGAATTCGGCTTCTGCATATGGACTCTGAGGTCAGCAACGGTTCCGGCCTGGGGGCCAAGCACATCAC
AGACCTGCTGGTGTTCGGCTTTCTCCAAAGCTCTGGCTGTACTCGCCAAGAGCTGGAGGTGCTGGGTCGG
GAACTGCCTGTGCAAGCTTACTGGGAGGCAGACCTCGAAGACCAACTGCAGACAGACGCCAGCCAGGCCA
GCCGCTCCTTCAACCAAGGAAGAATAGAGCCAGATTCTGAAAGTCAGGAAGAAATCATCCACAACATTGC
CAGACATCTCGCCCAAATAGGCGATGAAATGGACCACAACATCCAGCCCACACTGGTGAGACAGCTAGCC
GCACAGTTCATGAATGGCAGCCTGTCGGAAGAAGACAAAAGGAACTGCCTGGCCAAAGCCCTTGATGAAG
TGAAGACAGCCTTCCCCAGAGACATGGAGAACGACAAGGCCATGCTGATAATGACAATGCTGTTGGCCAA
AAAAGTGGCCAGTCACGCACCATCTTTGCTCCGTGATGTCTTCCACACCACTGTCAACTTTATTAACCAG
AACCTATTCTCCTATGTGAGGAACTTGGTTAGAAACGAGATGGACTGAGGATCCCTATG
